>Addgene plasmid #15110 | Pdx1-RFP hygro (DM#236) | addgene partial sequence | sequence record 21624 | T3 5'-GCAATTAACCCTCACTAAAGG-3'
AGGGGNCGGGCCCCCCTCGACTAGAAATTTGTAAGATTTATTTTTAATTACATGTATGTATGTATGTATG
TATGTATGTATGTATGTATGTATGGGTGTGTGCATGTGAGTGCAGATGCTTGTATAGCCCAGAAGAAGTT
ATGGGTGCCTGAAGCAGGAGTTATAAGCAGTTGTGAGCTACCTATAGAGAGATGGAAACCAAATTTAGGT
CCTCTACAAAAGAATTGTGTGCTCTTAACTGCTGAGCTGTCTCTTCAGCCCTCAAATCCATCTCCACCAC
TGAGTCTGACTCCCCCCCCCCAAACAAGCACACAGTAGGTGTTCTCTAGGCATGTAATCAATAAATAACA
TTGAAACCAATAAACCATTCAAAATATCAGAGGTTGAGAGAGACAGCAGGTGGGACCTGGCAGTGTGGAA
CACAAAAGAAACTTGAAAAAAAAGAGGAGTCCCCAAGAGTGGGACACAGTCAGAGGCATTGGAGGGGAAG
GAGGCAGAGGGGAAATGTTAGTAGACGCTTGCTATAGAAGACTTAGAACAGACAGGCAGCAGTGAGGCAA
AGACGATTGGACACTACACATCTAGTTTGAAAAAAAAAAAAACAGAGCTTGGGTGGAATCAGGCTAGAGG
GGTAGGTATGCAACTTCTAGGGGAGGCCACAGAGACTGGGGGCAGGGGGCCCAGCAGCTGACCTTGAAGC
TAATTGAAGGACACAGAGGATGAAACCTAAACCCNGCCACACTGGCTGNTCTTGAGGACAGCATGTAGCC
AACCAGGACTCCGAGTCCTGNGNTGCTGCTCTCTACCTCCACTCAGAATAG
