>Addgene plasmid #15110 | Pdx1-RFP hygro (DM#236) | addgene partial sequence | sequence record 21625 | T7 5'-TAATACGACTCACTATAGGG-3'
CCGCGNGGCGGCCGCTCTAGTTAGATACATTGATGAGTTTGGACAAACCACAACTAGAATGCAGTGAAAA
AAATGCTTTATTTGTGAAATTTGTGATGCTATTGCTTTATTTGTAACCATTATAAGCTGCAATAAACAAG
TTAACAACAACAATTGCATTCATTTTATGTTTCAGGTTCAGGGGGAGGTGTGGGAGGTTTTTTAAAGCAA
GTAAAACCTCTACAAATGTGGTATGGCTGATTATGATCTAGAGTCGCGGCCGGCCGCTACAGGAACAGGT
GGTGGCGGCCCTCGGTGCGCTCGTACTGCTCCACGATGGTGTAGTCCTCGTTGTGGGAGGTGATGTCCAG
CTTGGAGTCCACGTAGTAGTAGCCGGGCAGCTGCACGGGCTTCTTGGCCATGTAGATGGACTTGAACTCC
ACCAGGTAGTGGCCGCCGTCCTTCAGCTTCAGGGCCTTGTGGATCTCGCCCTTCAGCACGCCGTCGCGGG
GGTACAGGCGCTCGGTGGAGGCCTCCCAGCCCATGGTCTTCTTCTGCATTACGGGGCCGTCGGAGGGGAA
GTTCACGCCGATGAACTTCACCTTGTAGATGAAGCAGCCGTCCTGCAGGGAGGAGTCCTGGGTCACGGTC
ACCACGCCGCCGTCCTCGAAGTTCATCACGCGCTCCCACTTGAAGCCCTCGGGGAAGGACAGCTTCTTGT
AGTCGGGGATGTCGGCGGGGTGCTTCCNTTACNTAAANCNTGNTACCGNATGGAACTGGGGGGGA
