[The description below was written by a language model from this plasmid's Addgene catalogue record.]
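Description:
Pdx1-RFP hygro is a reporter construct built in the pBluescript KS II cloning backbone (about 3 kb without insert), a high-copy phagemid-type vector that is propagated in E. coli under ampicillin selection. Although the catalogue lists the vector type as bacterial expression, the payload points to use in mammalian cells: the insert is the mouse Pdx1 promoter, recorded with RFP at its C-terminal (downstream) end, so that red fluorescent protein is placed under the control of regulatory sequence from the Pdx1 gene. Pdx1 encodes a homeodomain transcription factor characteristic of pancreatic progenitors and beta cells, so RFP fluorescence would be expected to mark cells in which this promoter is active. The record does not state the length or boundaries of the promoter fragment, the RFP variant used, or the polyadenylation signal.

For selection in the target cells the plasmid carries a hygromycin resistance cassette which, according to the depositor, is floxed. Being flanked by loxP sites, the marker can be excised by Cre recombinase once stable clones have been isolated, leaving the reporter without the selection cassette. The promoter driving hygromycin resistance is not given. The depositor also notes that the plasmid is linearised before use, which is consistent with stable genomic integration rather than transient expression. The associated publication concerns insulin staining in the progeny of embryonic stem cells, suggesting the construct was intended for generating ES cell reporter lines to follow pancreatic lineage differentiation, though the record does not spell this out. No feature table was supplied, so the arrangement and orientation of the elements cannot be confirmed.
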