Addgene plasmid #15110: Pdx1-RFP hygro (DM#236)
Depositing lab: Douglas Melton. Depositing organization: Harvard University. Publication: Insulin staining of ES cell progeny from insulin uptake. Rajagopal J, Anderson WJ, Kume S, Martinez OI, Melton DA. Science. 2003 Jan 17. 299(5605):363. 10.1126/science.1077838 PubMed 12532008.
Backbone
  Vector backbone: pBluescript KS II
  Backbone manufacturer: Stratagene
  Backbone size w/o insert (bp): 3000
  Vector type: Bacterial Expression
  Selectable markers: Hygromycin
Growth in bacteria
  Bacterial resistance: Ampicillin, 100 μg/mL
  Growth temperature: 37°C
  Growth strain: DH5alpha
  Copy number: High Copy
Gene/Insert
  Gene/Insert name: Pdx1 promoter (alt names: Pdx1; pGDRF-floxhy)
  Species: M. musculus (mouse)
  Entrez Gene: Pdx1 (a.k.a. IDX-1, IPF-1, Ipf1, Mody4, STF-1, pdx-1)
  Tag / fusion protein: RFP (C terminal on insert)
  Cloning method: Restriction Enzyme
  Sequencing primers: 5′ T3; 3′ T7
Terms and licenses: Academic/Nonprofit Terms; Industry Terms: Not Available to Industry
Depositor comments: This plasmid has floxed hygromycin for selection. Linearize with BssHII.
How to cite: Pdx1-RFP hygro (DM#236) was a gift from Douglas Melton (Addgene plasmid # 15110 ; http://n2t.net/addgene:15110 ; RRID:Addgene_15110)
